Addgene plasmid #47897: pRK5-myc-Miro2 T18N
Purpose: Expresses myc tagged Miro2 T18N dominant negative mutant
Depositing lab: Pontus Aspenström. Depositing organization: Karolinska Institutet. Publication: The atypical Rho GTPases Miro-1 and Miro-2 have essential roles in mitochondrial trafficking. Fransson S, Ruusala A, Aspenstrom P. Biochem Biophys Res Commun. 2006 Jun 2;344(2):500-10. Epub 2006 Apr 3. 10.1016/j.bbrc.2006.03.163 PubMed 16630562.
Backbone
  Vector backbone: pRK5-myc
  Backbone manufacturer: Dr. Alan Hall, MRC-LMCB
  Modifications to backbone: Myc inserted into EcoRI/PstI site (sites destroyed).
  Vector type: Mammalian Expression
Growth in bacteria
  Bacterial resistance: Ampicillin, 100 μg/mL
  Growth temperature: 37°C
  Growth strain: DH5alpha
  Copy number: Low Copy
Gene/Insert
  Gene/Insert name: Miro2 T18N (alt names: RHOT2; ras homolog family member T2; Miro-2)
  Species: H. sapiens (human)
  Mutation: T18N, dominant negative mutant
  GenBank ID: AJ517413
  Entrez Gene: RHOT2 (a.k.a. ARHT2, C16orf39, MIRO-2, MIRO2, RASL)
  Promoter: CMV
  Tag / fusion protein: myc (N terminal on backbone)
  Cloning method: Restriction Enzyme; 5′ cloning site BglII (destroyed during cloning); 3′ cloning site EcoRI (not destroyed)
  Sequencing primers: 5′ SP6; 3′ SV40pA-R
Terms and licenses: Academic/Nonprofit Terms; Industry Terms: Not Available to Industry
How to cite: pRK5-myc-Miro2 T18N was a gift from Pontus Aspenström (Addgene plasmid # 47897 ; http://n2t.net/addgene:47897 ; RRID:Addgene_47897)
