[The description below was written by a language model from this plasmid's Addgene catalogue record and pLannotate feature annotations shown in this document.]
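Description:
pRK5-myc-Miro2 T18N is a mammalian expression plasmid of about 6.5 kb, built on the pRK5-myc backbone, that drives transient expression of an N-terminally myc-tagged mutant of human Miro2 (RHOT2, ras homolog family member T2). It is propagated in E. coli under ampicillin selection through the β-lactamase gene and a ColE1/pMB1-type origin. The catalogue lists it as low copy, although the annotation software labels the origin as the high-copy type. An M13 phage origin is also present, along with short remnants of lac, lacZα, rop and bom sequences that are backbone leftovers rather than functional parts of the design.

The expression cassette consists of the human cytomegalovirus immediate early enhancer and promoter, a fragment of CMV intron A and an SP6 promoter, which serves as a sequencing primer site and could support in vitro transcription. These are followed by the RHOT2 coding sequence and an SV40 polyadenylation signal. The myc epitope is supplied by the backbone upstream of the insert; the feature table does not annotate it separately, and a short region just before the coding sequence is instead scored as a partial IgH signal sequence match. An SV40 enhancer/early promoter lies downstream of the poly(A) signal, but no mammalian selection marker is annotated.

Miro2 is an atypical Rho-family GTPase of mitochondria involved in mitochondrial trafficking and distribution. The record describes the T18N substitution as a dominant negative mutation. The plasmid is therefore suited to transfection experiments that interfere with Miro2 function and examine effects on mitochondrial transport and morphology, with the myc tag allowing detection of the expressed protein.
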