Features (pLannotate 1.2.2; 20 found; start..end, strand, type, name):
     33..63      +  promoter       lac promoter: promoter for the E. coli lac operon
     71..87      +  protein_bind   lac operator: The lac repressor binds to the lac operator to inhibit transcription in E. coli. This inhibition can be relieved by adding lactose or isopropyl-β-D-thiogalactopyranoside (IPTG). lac repressor encoded by lacI
    140..519     +  enhancer       CMV enhancer: human cytomegalovirus immediate early enhancer
    520..723     +  promoter       CMV promoter: human cytomegalovirus (CMV) immediate early promoter
    859..902     +  intron         CMV intron (fragment): modified intron A from human cytomegalovirus
    954..972     +  promoter       SP6 promoter: promoter for bacteriophage SP6 RNA polymerase
    976..1013    +  CDS            IgH signal sequence (fragment): signal sequence from the mouse immunoglobulin heavy chain variable region
   1096..2949    +  CDS            RHOT2: MIRO2_HUMAN - Also known as ARHT2, C16orf39. Experimental evidence at protein level: Swiss-Prot protein existence level 1. Mitochondrial GTPase involved in mitochondrial trafficking (PubMed:16630562, PubMed:22396657). Probably involved in control of anterograde transport of mitochondria and their subcellular distribution (PubMed:22396657). From Homo sapiens (Human).
   2985..3119    +  polyA_signal   SV40 poly(A) signal: SV40 polyadenylation signal
   3188..3545    +  promoter       SV40 promoter: SV40 enhancer and early promoter
   3564..3718    +  CDS            lacZα (fragment): LacZα fragment of β-galactosidase; lacZ fragment
   3724..3775    -  misc_feature   bom (fragment): basis of mobility region from pBR322
   3794..4174    +  rep_origin     M13 ori (sequence partly withheld): M13 bacteriophage origin of replication; arrow indicates direction of (+) strand synthesis
   4250..4299    -  misc_feature   bom (fragment): basis of mobility region from pBR322
   4401..4436    -  CDS            rop (fragment): Rop protein, which maintains plasmids at low copy number; rop
   4531..4635    +  promoter       AmpR promoter: bla
   4636..5496    +  CDS            AmpR: β-lactamase; bla; confers resistance to ampicillin, carbenicillin, and related antibiotics
   5667..6255    +  rep_origin     ori: high-copy-number ColE1/pMB1/pBR322/pUC origin of replication
   6438..6530    +  CDS            lacI (fragment): lac repressor; lacI; The lac repressor binds to the lac operator to inhibit transcription in E. coli. This inhibition can be relieved by adding lactose or isopropyl-β-D-thiogalactopyranoside (IPTG).
   6543..18      +  protein_bind   CAP binding site (across the origin): CAP binding activates transcription in the presence of cAMP. E. coli catabolite activator protein
>Addgene plasmid #47897 | pRK5-myc-Miro2 T18N | addgene full sequence | sequence record 216270 | Addgene NGS Result
GTGAGTTAGCTCACTCATTAGGCACCCCAGGCTTTACACTTTATGCTTCCGGCTCGTATGTTGTGTGGAA
TTGTGAGCGGATAACAATTTCACACAGGAAACAGCTATGACATGATTACGAATTAATTCGAGCTCGCCCG
ACATTGATTATTGACTAGTTATTAATAGTAATCAATTACGGGGTCATTAGTTCATAGCCCATATATGGAG
TTCCGCGTTACATAACTTACGGTAAATGGCCCGCCTGGCTGACCGCCCAACGACCCCCGCCCATTGACGT
CAATAATGACGTATGTTCCCATAGTAACGCCAATAGGGACTTTCCATTGACGTCAATGGGTGGAGTATTT
ACGGTAAACTGCCCACTTGGCAGTACATCAAGTGTATCATATGCCAAGTACGCCCCCTATTGACGTCAAT
GACGGTAAATGGCCCGCCTGGCATTATGCCCAGTACATGACCTTATGGGACTTTCCTACTTGGCAGTACA
TCTACGTATTAGTCATCGCTATTACCATGGTGATGCGGTTTTGGCAGTACATCAATGGGCGTGGATAGCG
GTTTGACTCACGGGGATTTCCAAGTCTCCACCCCATTGACGTCAATGGGAGTTTGTTTTGGCACCAAAAT
CAACGGGACTTTCCAAAATGTCGTAACAACTCCGCCCCATTGACGCAAATGGGCGGTAGGCGTGTACGGT
GGGAGGTCTATATAAGCAGAGCTCGTTTAGTGAACCGTCAGATCGCCTGGAGACGCCATCCACGCTGTTT
TGACCTCCATAGAAGACACCGGGACCGATCCAGCCTCCGCGGCCGGGAACGGTGCATTGGAACGCGGATT
CCCCGTGCCAAGAGTGACGTAAGTACCGCCTATAGAGTCTATAGGCCCACCCCCTTGGCTTCGTTAGAAC
GCGGCTACAATTAATACATAACCTTATGTATCATACACATACGATTTAGGTGACACTATAGAATAACATC
CACTTTGCCTTTCTCTCCACAGGTGTCCACTCCCAGGTCCAACTGCACCTCGGTTCTATCGATTGAATTG
GCCACCATGGAGCAGAAGCTGATCTCCGAGGAGGACCTGGGATCTATGAGGCGGGACGTGCGCATCCTGT
TACTGGGCGAGGCCCAGGTGGGGAAGAACTCGCTGATCCTGTCCCTGGTGGGCGAGGAGTTCCCCGAGGA
GGTCCCTCCCCGCGCGGAGGAGATCACCATCCCCGCGGACGTCACCCCGGAGAAGGTGCCCACCCACATC
GTGGACTACTCAGAAGCCGAGCAGACGGACGAGGAGCTGCGGGAGGAGATCCACAAGGCAAACGTGGTGT
GTGTGGTGTATGACGTCTCTGAGGAGGCCACCATTGAGAAGATTCGAACTAAGTGGATCCCACTGGTGAA
TGGGGGGACCACGCAGGGGCCCAGGGTGCCCATCATCCTAGTGGGCAACAAGTCAGACCTGCGGTCGGGG
AGCTCCATGGAGGCCGTGCTCCCCATCATGAGCCAGTTTTCCGAGATTGAGACCTGCGTGGAGTGTTCGG
CCAAGAACCTGAGGAACATCTCAGAGCTGTTCTACTACGCCCAGAAGGCCGTCCTGCATCCCACAGCCCC
CCTCTATGACCCTGAGGCCAAGCAGTTGAGGCCCGCGTGCGCCCAGGCGCTGACGCGCATCTTCAGGCTC
TCAGATCAGGACCTGGACCAGGCGCTCAGTGACGAAGAGCTCAACGCTTTCCAGAAATCCTGCTTTGGGC
ACCCCCTGGCCCCGCAGGCCCTGGAGGACGTGAAGACGGTGGTGTGCAGGAACGTGGCGGGCGGCGTGCG
GGAGGACCAGCTGACCCTGGATGGTTTCCTCTTCCTGAACACGCTCTTCATCCAGCGCGGCCGGCACGAG
ACCACCTGGACCATCCTGCGGCGCTTCGGCTACAGCGATGCCCTGGAGCTGACTGCGGACTATCTCTCCC
CTCTGATCCACGTGCCCCCCGGCTGCAGCACGGAGCTCAACCACCTTGGCTACCAGTTTGTGCAGAGAGT
GTTTGAGAAGCACGACCAGGACCGCGACGGCGCCCTCTCGCCCGTGGAGCTGCAAAGCCTTTTCAGTGTG
TTCCCAGCAGCGCCCTGGGGCCCCGAGCTCCCACGCACAGTCCGCACAGAGGCCGGCCGGTTGCCCCTGC
ACGGATACCTCTGCCAGTGGACCCTGGTGACCTACCTGGACGTCCGGAGCTGCCTTGGACACCTAGGCTA
CCTGGGCTACCCCACCCTCTGTGAGCAGGACCAGGCCCATGCCATCACAGTCACTCGTGAGAAGAGGCTG
GACCAGGAGAAGGGACAGACGCAGCGGAGCGTCCTCCTGTGCAAGGTGGTAGGGGCCTGTGGAGTGGGCA
AGTCTGCCTTCCTGCAGGCCTTTCTCGGCCGCGGCCTGGGGCACCAGGACACGAGGGAGCAGCCTCCCGG
CTACGCCATCGACACGGTGCAGGTCAATGGGCAGGAGAAGTACTTGATCCTCTGTGAGGTGGGCACAGAT
GGTCTGCTGGCCACATCGCTGGACGCCACCTGTGACGTTGCCTGCTTGATGTTTGATGGCAGTGACCCAA
AGTCCTTTGCACATTGTGCCAGCGTCTACAAGCACCATTACATGGACGGGCAGACCCCCTGCCTCTTTGT
CTCCTCCAAGGCCGACCTGCCCGAAGGTGTCGCGGTGTCTGGCCCATCACCGGCCGAGTTTTGCCGCAAG
CACCGGCTACCCGCTCCCGTGCCGTTCTCCTGTGCTGGCCCAGCCGAGCCCAGCACCACCATCTTCACCC
AGCTCGCCACCATGGCCGCCTTCCCACATTTGGTCCACGCAGAGCTGCATCCCTCTTCCTTCTGGCTCCG
GGGGCTGCTGGGGGTTGTCGGGGCCGCCGTGGCCGCAGTCCTCAGCTTCTCACTCTACAGGGTCCTGGTG
AAGAGCCAGTGAGAATTCCTGCAGAAGCTTGGCCGCCATGGCCCAACTTGTTTATTGCAGCTTATAATGG
TTACAAATAAAGCAATAGCATCACAAATTTCACAAATAAAGCATTTTTTTCACTGCATTCTAGTTGTGGT
TTGTCCAAACTCATCAATGTATCTTATCATGTCTGGATCGGGAATTAATTCGGCGCAGCACCATGGCCTG
AAATAACCTCTGAAAGAGGAACTTGGTTAGGTACCTTCTGAGGCGGAAAGAACCAGCTGTGGAATGTGTG
TCAGTTAGGGTGTGGAAAGTCCCCAGGCTCCCCAGCAGGCAGAAGTATGCAAAGCATGCATCTCAATTAG
TCAGCAACCAGGTGTGGAAAGTCCCCAGGCTCCCCAGCAGGCAGAAGTATGCAAAGCATGCATCTCAATT
AGTCAGCAACCATAGTCCCGCCCCTAACTCCGCCCATCCCGCCCCTAACTCCGCCCAGTTCCGCCCATTC
TCCGCCCCATGGCTGACTAATTTTTTTTATTTATGCAGAGGCCGAGGCCGCCTCGGCCTCTGAGCTATTC
CAGAAGTAGTGAGGAGGCTTTTTTGGAGGCCTAGGCTTTTGCAAAAAGCTGTTAACAGCTTGGCACTGGC
CGTCGTTTTACAACGTCGTGACTGGGAAAACCCTGGCGTTACCCAACTTAATCGCCTTGCAGCACATCCC
CCTTTCGCCAGCTGGCGTAATAGCGAAGAGGCCCGCACCGATCGCCCTTCCCAACAGTTGCGCAGCCTGA
ATGGCGAATGGCGCCTGATGCGGTATTTTCTCCTTACGCATCTGTGCGGTATTTCACACCGCATA
[142 nt withheld, positions 3776-3917]
C
[141 nt withheld, positions 3919-4059]
CCTTTGACGTTGGAGTCCACGTTCTTT
[37 nt withheld, positions 4087-4123]
ACCCTATCTCGGGCTATTCTTTTGATTTATAAGGGATTTTGCCGATTTCGGCCTATTGGTTAAAAAATGA
GCTGATTTAACAAAAATTTAACGCGAATTTTAACAAAATATTAACGTTTACAATTTTATGGTGCACTCTC
AGTACAATCTGCTCTGATGCCGCATAGTTAAGCCAGCCCCGACACCCGCCAACACCCGCTGACGCGCCCT
GACGGGCTTGTCTGCTCCCGGCATCCGCTTACAGACAAGCTGTGACCGTCTCCGGGAGCTGCATGTGTCA
GAGGTTTTCACCGTCATCACCGAAACGCGCGAGACGAAAGGGCCTCGTGATACGCCTATTTTTATAGGTT
AATGTCATGATAATAATGGTTTCTTAGACGTCAGGTGGCACTTTTCGGGGAAATGTGCGCGGAACCCCTA
TTTGTTTATTTTTCTAAATACATTCAAATATGTATCCGCTCATGAGACAATAACCCTGATAAATGCTTCA
ATAATATTGAAAAAGGAAGAGTATGAGTATTCAACATTTCCGTGTCGCCCTTATTCCCTTTTTTGCGGCA
TTTTGCCTTCCTGTTTTTGCTCACCCAGAAACGCTGGTGAAAGTAAAAGATGCTGAAGATCAGTTGGGTG
CACGAGTGGGTTACATCGAACTGGATCTCAACAGCGGTAAGATCCTTGAGAGTTTTCGCCCCGAAGAACG
TTTTCCAATGATGAGCACTTTTAAAGTTCTGCTATGTGGCGCGGTATTATCCCGTATTGACGCCGGGCAA
GAGCAACTCGGTCGCCGCATACACTATTCTCAGAATGACTTGGTTGAGTACTCACCAGTCACAGAAAAGC
ATCTTACGGATGGCATGACAGTAAGAGAATTATGCAGTGCTGCCATAACCATGAGTGATAACACTGCGGC
CAACTTACTTCTGACAACGATCGGAGGACCGAAGGAGCTAACCGCTTTTTTGCACAACATGGGGGATCAT
GTAACTCGCCTTGATCGTTGGGAACCGGAGCTGAATGAAGCCATACCAAACGACGAGCGTGACACCACGA
TGCCTGTAGCAATGGCAACAACGTTGCGCAAACTATTAACTGGCGAACTACTTACTCTAGCTTCCCGGCA
ACAATTAATAGACTGGATGGAGGCGGATAAAGTTGCAGGACCACTTCTGCGCTCGGCCCTTCCGGCTGGC
TGGTTTATTGCTGATAAATCTGGAGCCGGTGAGCGTGGGTCTCGCGGTATCATTGCAGCACTGGGGCCAG
ATGGTAAGCCCTCCCGTATCGTAGTTATCTACACGACGGGGAGTCAGGCAACTATGGATGAACGAAATAG
ACAGATCGCTGAGATAGGTGCCTCACTGATTAAGCATTGGTAACTGTCAGACCAAGTTTACTCATATATA
CTTTAGATTGATTTAAAACTTCATTTTTAATTTAAAAGGATCTAGGTGAAGATCCTTTTTGATAATCTCA
TGACCAAAATCCCTTAACGTGAGTTTTCGTTCCACTGAGCGTCAGACCCCGTAGAAAAGATCAAAGGATC
TTCTTGAGATCCTTTTTTTCTGCGCGTAATCTGCTGCTTGCAAACAAAAAAACCACCGCTACCAGCGGTG
GTTTGTTTGCCGGATCAAGAGCTACCAACTCTTTTTCCGAAGGTAACTGGCTTCAGCAGAGCGCAGATAC
CAAATACTGTTCTTCTAGTGTAGCCGTAGTTAGGCCACCACTTCAAGAACTCTGTAGCACCGCCTACATA
CCTCGCTCTGCTAATCCTGTTACCAGTGGCTGCTGCCAGTGGCGATAAGTCGTGTCTTACCGGGTTGGAC
TCAAGACGATAGTTACCGGATAAGGCGCAGCGGTCGGGCTGAACGGGGGGTTCGTGCACACAGCCCAGCT
TGGAGCGAACGACCTACACCGAACTGAGATACCTACAGCGTGAGCTATGAGAAAGCGCCACGCTTCCCGA
AGGGAGAAAGGCGGACAGGTATCCGGTAAGCGGCAGGGTCGGAACAGGAGAGCGCACGAGGGAGCTTCCA
GGGGGAAACGCCTGGTATCTTTATAGTCCTGTCGGGTTTCGCCACCTCTGACTTGAGCGTCGATTTTTGT
GATGCTCGTCAGGGGGGCGGAGCCTATGGAAAAACGCCAGCAACGCGGCCTTTTTACGGTTCCTGGCCTT
TTGCTGGCCTTTTGCTCACATGTTCTTTCCTGCGTTATCCCCTGATTCTGTGGATAACCGTATTACCGCC
TTTGAGTGAGCTGATACCGCTCGCCGCAGCCGAACGACCGAGCGCAGCGAGTCAGTGAGCGAGGAAGCGG
AAGAGCGCCCAATACGCAAACCGCCTCTCCCCGCGCGTTGGCCGATTCATTAATGCAGCTGGCACGACAG
GTTTCCCGACTGGAAAGCGGGCAGTGAGCGCAACGCAATTAAT
