>Addgene plasmid #47897 | pRK5-myc-Miro2 T18N | addgene partial sequence | sequence record 69361 | M13_pUC_rev
TGATTACGAATTAATTCGAGCTCGCCCGACATTGATTATTGACTAGTTATTAATAGTAATCAATTACGGG
GTCATTAGTTCATAGCCCATATATGGAGTTCCGCGTTACATAACTTACGGTAAATGGCCCGCCTGGCTGA
CCGCCCAACGACCCCCGCCCATTGACGTCAATAATGACGTATGTTCCCATAGTAACGCCAATAGGGACTT
TCCATTGACGTCAATGGGTGGAGTATTTACGGTAAACTGCCCACTTGGCAGTACATCAAGTGTATCATAT
GCCAAGTACGCCCCCTATTGACGTCAATGACGGTAAATGGCCCGCCTGGCATTATGCCCAGTACATGACC
TTATGGGACTTTCCTACTTGGCAGTACATCTACGTATTAGTCATCGCTATTACCATGGTGATGCGGTTTT
GGCAGTACATCAATGGGCGTGGATAGCGGTTTGACTCACGGGGATTTCCAAGTCTCCACCCCATTGACGT
CAATGGGAGTTTGTTTTGGCACCAAAATCAACGGGACTTTCCAAAATGTCGTAACAACTCCGCCCCATTG
ACGCAAATGGGCGGTAGGCGTGTACGGTGGGAGGTCTATATAAGCAGAGCTCGTTTAGTGAACCGTCAGA
TCGCCTGGAGACGCCATCCACGCTGTTTTGACCTCCATAGAAGACACCGGGACCGATCCAGCCTCCGCGG
CCGGGAACGGTGCATTGGAACGCGGATTCCCCGTGCCAAGAGTGACGTAAGTACCGCCTATAGAGTCTAT
AGGCCCACCCCCTTGGCTTCGTTAGAACGCGGCTACAATTAATACATAACCTTATGTATCATACACATAC
GATTTAGGTGACACTATAGAATAACATCCACTTTGCCTTTCTC
