>Addgene plasmid #47897 | pRK5-myc-Miro2 T18N | addgene partial sequence | sequence record 70718 | LNCX 5'-AGCTCGTTTAGTGAACCGTCAGATC-3'
CCGGGACCGATCCAGCCTCCGCGGCCGGGAACGGTGCATTGGAACGCGGATTCCCCGNTGCCAAGAGTGA
CGTAAGTACCGCCTATAGAGTCTATAGGCCCACCCCCTTGGCTTCGTTAGAACGCGGCTACAATTAATAC
ATAACCTTATGTATCATACACATACGATTTAGGTGACACTATAGAATAACATCCACTTTGCCTTTCTCTC
CACAGGTGTCCACTCCCAGGTCCAACTGCACCTCGGTTCTATCGATTGAATTGGCCACCATGGAGCAGAA
GCTGATCTCCGAGGAGGACCTGGGATCTATGAGGCGGGACGTGCGCATCCTGTTACTGGGCGAGGCCCAG
GTGGGGAAGAACTCGCTGATCCTGTCCCTGGTGGGCGAGGAGTTCCCCGAGGAGGTCCCTCCCCGCGCGG
AGGAGATCACCATCCCCGCGGACGTCACCCCGGAGAAGGTGCCCACCCACATCGTGGACTACTCAGAAGC
CGAGCAGACGGACGAGGAGCTGCGGGAGGAGATCCACAAGGCAAACGTGGTGTGTGTGGTGTATGACGTC
TCTGAGGAGGCCACCATTGAGAAGATTCGAACTAAGTGGATCCCACTGGTGAATGGGGGGACCACGCAGG
GGCCCAGGGTGCCCATCATCCTAGTGGGCAACAAGTCAGACCTGCGGTCGGGGAGCTCCATGGAGGCCGT
GCTCCCCATCATGAGCCAGTTTTCCGAGATTGAGACCTGCGTGGAGTGTTCGGCCAAGAACCTGAGGAAC
ATCTCAGAGCTGTTCTACTACGCCCAG
